>Addgene plasmid #79013 | pCIP-caTfeb | addgene partial sequence | sequence record 151725 | BGH-rev 5'-TAGAAGGCACAGTCGAGG-3'
GGCACCGGGCTTGCGGGTCATGCACCAGGTGCGCGGTCCTTCGGGCACCTCGACGTCGGCGGTGACGGTG
AAGCCGAGCCGCTCGTAGAAGGGGAGGTTGCGGGGCGCGGAGGTCTCCAGGAAGGCGGGCACCCCGGCGC
GCTCGGCCGCCTCCACTCCGGGGAGCACGACGGCGCTGCCCAGACCCTTGCCCTGGTGGTCGGGCGAGAC
GCCGACGGTGGCCAGGAACCACGCGGGCTCCTTGGGCCGGTGCGGCGCCAGGAGGCCTTCCATCTGTTGC
TGCGCGGCCAGCCGGGAACCGCTCAACTCGGCCATGCGCGGGCCGATCTCGGCGAACACCGCCCCCGCTT
CGACGCTCTCCGGCGTGGTCCAGACCGCCACCGCGGCGCCGTCGTCCGCGACCCACACCTTGCCGATGTC
GAGCCCGACGCGCGTGAGGAAGAGTTCTTGCAGCTCGGTGACCCGCTCGATGTGGCGGTCCGGATCGACG
GTGTGGCGCGTGGCGGGGTAGTCGGCGAACGCGGCGGCGAGGGTGCGTACGGCCCTGGGGACGTCGTCGC
GGGTGGCGAGGCGCACCGTGGGCTTGTACTCGGTCATGGTTGTGGCCATATTATCATCGTGTTTTTCAAA
GGAAAACCACGTCCCCGTGGTTCGGGGGGCCTAGACGTTTTTTTAACCTCGACTAAACACATGTAAAGCA
TGTGTACCGAGGCCCC
