>Addgene plasmid #79013 | pCIP-caTfeb | addgene partial sequence | sequence record 151759 | pLEXmLIC-Fwd 5'-TAGAGCCTCTGCTAACCATGTTCATGCC-3'
GGCACGTGCTGGTTATTGTGCTGTCTCATCATTTTGGCAAAGAATTCAACGCGGCTAGCACCATGGGCAA
CAGTGCTCCCAATAGCCCCATGGCCATGCTGCACATTGGCTCCAACCCTGAGAGGGAGTTGGATGATGTC
ATTGACAACATTATGCGTCTGGACGATGTCCTTGGCTACATCAATCCTGAAATGCAGATGCCCAACACGC
TACCCCTGTCCAGCAGCCACCTGAATGTGTACAGCAGCGACCCCCAGGTCACAGCCTCCCTGGTGGGCGT
CACCAGCAGCTCCTGCCCTGCGGACCTGACCCAGAAGCGAGAGCTCACAGATGCTGAGAGCAGGGCCCTG
GCCAAGGAGCGGCAGAAGAAAGACAATCACAACTTAATTGAAAGGAGACGAAGGTTCAACATCAATGACC
GCATCAAGGAGTTGGGAATGCTGATCCCCAAGGCCAATGACCTGGACGTGCGCTGGAACAAGGGCACCAT
CCTCAAGGCCTCTGTGGATTACATCCGGAGGATGCAGAAGGACCTGCAAAAGTCCAGGGAGCTGGAGAAC
CACTCTCGCCGCCTGGAGATGACCAACAAGCAGCTCTGGCTCCGTATCCAGGAGCTGGAGATGCAGGCTC
GAGTGCACGGCCTCCCTACCACCTCCCCGTCCGGCATGAACATGGCTGAGCTGGCCCAGCAGGTGGTGAA
GCAGGAGCTGCCTAGCGAAGAGGGCCCAGGGGAGGCCCTGATGCTGGGGGCTGAGGTCCCTGACCCTGAG
CCACTGCCAGCTCTGCCCCCGCAAGCCCCGCTGCCCCTGCCCACCCAGCCACC
