[The description below was written by a language model from this plasmid's Addgene catalogue record.]
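Description:
pCIP-caTfeb is a mammalian expression plasmid built on the pCIP backbone (about 6 kb without insert) that carries a truncated, constitutively active form of human TFEB, a basic helix-loop-helix transcription factor known as a regulator of lysosomal gene expression. The insert is roughly 1 kb and was produced by removing approximately the first 400 bp from the 5′ end of the coding sequence, deleting the N-terminal portion of the protein. The fragment was PCR-amplified from an existing TFEB-GFP expression plasmid whose name indicates S3A and R4A substitutions. Since those residues lie at the extreme N-terminus, they would fall within the deleted region, although the record does not comment on this. The insert was cloned between NheI and MfeI sites, both of which remain intact. No epitope tag or fluorescent fusion is listed.

The plasmid is maintained in E. coli as a high-copy construct under ampicillin selection, and it carries a puromycin marker for selecting transfected mammalian cells. The record does not state the promoter. The recommended 5′ sequencing primer is a pCAGGS forward primer, which suggests a CAG-type promoter upstream of the insert, but this is an inference. How the puromycin marker is expressed relative to the insert is also not described, and no feature table was provided to confirm the origin of replication or other backbone elements.

The stated purpose is mammalian expression of a shortened TFEB that is active regardless of upstream regulation. The associated study examined how AMPK controls lineage specification through Tfeb-dependent regulation of lysosomes, so the construct fits experiments that force or restore TFEB activity in cells.
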