Addgene plasmid #79013: pCIP-caTfeb
Purpose: For mammalian expression of a shortened, constitutively active version of Tfeb.
Depositing lab: Reuben Shaw. Depositing organization: Salk Institute for Biological Studies. Publication: AMPK governs lineage specification through Tfeb-dependent regulation of lysosomes. Young NP, Kamireddy A, Van Nostrand JL, Eichner LJ, Shokhirev MN, Dayn Y, Shaw RJ. Genes Dev. 2016 Mar 1;30(5):535-52. doi: 10.1101/gad.274142.115. PubMed 26944679.
Backbone
  Vector backbone: pCIP
  Backbone size w/o insert (bp): 6000
  Vector type: Mammalian Expression
  Selectable markers: Puromycin
Growth in bacteria
  Bacterial resistance: Ampicillin, 100 μg/mL
  Growth temperature: 37°C
  Growth strain: DH5alpha
  Copy number: High Copy
Gene/Insert
  Gene/Insert name: Tfeb
  Species: H. sapiens (human)
  Insert size (bp): 1000
  Mutation: Removed first ~400 bp from 5' end (N-terminus)
  Entrez Gene: TFEB (a.k.a. ALPHATFEB, BHLHE35, TCFEB)
  Cloning method: Restriction Enzyme; 5′ cloning site NheI (not destroyed); 3′ cloning site MfeI (not destroyed)
  Sequencing primers: 5′ pCAGGS F1
Resource information
  A portion of this plasmid was derived from a plasmid made by: PCR'd Tfeb from: pegfp-N1-TFEB-S3A,R4A (Plasmid #44446)
Terms and licenses: Academic/Nonprofit Terms; Industry Terms: Not Available to Industry
How to cite: pCIP-caTfeb was a gift from Reuben Shaw (Addgene plasmid # 79013 ; http://n2t.net/addgene:79013 ; RRID:Addgene_79013)
